Addgene plasmid #246054: H1_sgRNA(GRIN2B)_SauCas9
Purpose: Expression of a sgRNA targeting the GRIN2B locus and SauCas9 under the same pol-III H1 promoter
Depositing lab: Dominik Niopek. Depositing organization: Universitaet Heidelberg. Publication: A versatile anti-CRISPR platform for opto- and chemogenetic control of CRISPR-Cas9 and Cas12 across a wide range of orthologs. Brenker L, Aschenbrenner S, Bubeck F, Staykov K, Gebhardt C, Wolf B, Jendrusch M, Kroll AS, Becker J, Ambiel I, Fackler OT, Grimm D, Mathony J, Niopek D. Nucleic Acids Res. 2025 Jul 19;53(14):gkaf752. doi: 10.1093/nar/gkaf752. PubMed 40794863.
Backbone
  Vector backbone: pUC19
  Vector type: Mammalian Expression, CRISPR, Synthetic Biology
Growth in bacteria
  Bacterial resistance: Ampicillin, 100 μg/mL
  Growth temperature: 37°C
  Growth strain: DH5alpha
  Copy number: High Copy
Gene/Insert
  Gene/Insert name: SauCas9 and sgRNA(GRIN2B)
  Species: Synthetic
  Cloning method: Restriction Enzyme; 5′ cloning site XbaI (unknown if destroyed); 3′ cloning site BamHI (unknown if destroyed)
Terms and licenses: Academic/Nonprofit Terms; Industry Terms: Not Available to Industry
How to cite: H1_sgRNA(GRIN2B)_SauCas9 was a gift from Dominik Niopek (Addgene plasmid # 246054 ; http://n2t.net/addgene:246054 ; RRID:Addgene_246054)
