[The description below was written by a language model from this plasmid's Addgene catalogue record and pLannotate feature annotations shown in this document.]
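Description:
H1_sgRNA(GRIN2B)_SauCas9 is a 6.5 kb mammalian CRISPR expression plasmid, catalogued on a pUC19 backbone, that supplies both components of the Staphylococcus aureus Cas9 system from a single compact cassette. It is maintained in E. coli at high copy through a ColE1/pUC-type origin and selected with ampicillin via the bla (AmpR) gene and its own promoter. The backbone also carries an f1 phage origin, along with short remnants of the pBR322 bom and rop regions.

The payload begins with a human H1 RNA promoter (annotated as a fragment), followed by a spacer directed against the GRIN2B locus fused to the S. aureus gRNA scaffold. Directly downstream lies the SauCas9 open reading frame with a C-terminal bipartite nucleoplasmin nuclear localization signal. According to the record, the guide RNA and the nuclease are both expressed under the same pol-III H1 promoter, and no separate promoter for Cas9 is annotated. No polyadenylation signal was detected by the annotation either, although an unannotated stretch follows the NLS.

The cassette is bracketed by AAV2 inverted terminal repeat sequences, a complete ITR on the 3′ side and only short fragments detected on the 5′ side. This suggests an AAV-vector-derived design, although the record lists no viral vector type and does not state that the plasmid is intended for packaging.

The insert is described as synthetic and was cloned between XbaI and BamHI sites. The plasmid comes from work on anti-CRISPR proteins engineered for light- and chemically-controlled regulation of Cas9 and Cas12 orthologs, where it presumably serves as the SauCas9 editing component targeting an endogenous human locus.
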