Features (pLannotate 1.2.2; 14 found; start..end, strand, type, name):
     12..39      +  repeat_region  AAV2 ITR (fragment): inverted terminal repeat of adeno-associated virus serotype 2 inverted
     68..95      +  repeat_region  AAV2 ITR (fragment): inverted terminal repeat of adeno-associated virus serotype 2 inverted
    147..232     +  promoter       H1 promoter (fragment): human H1 RNA promoter
    269..344     +  misc_RNA       Sa gRNA scaffold: guide RNA scaffold for the Staphylococcus aureus CRISPR/Cas9 system
    416..3571    +  CDS            cas9: CAS9_STAAU - Experimental evidence at protein level: Swiss-Prot protein existence level 1. CRISPR (clustered regularly interspaced short palindromic repeat) is an adaptive immune system that provides protection against mobile genetic elements (viruses, transposable elements and conjugative plasmids). CRISPR clusters contain spacers, sequences complementary to antecedent mobile elements, and target invading nucleic acids. CRISPR clusters are transcribed and processed into CRISPR RNA (crRNA). In type II CRISPR systems correct processing of pre-crRNA requires a trans- encoded small RNA (tracrRNA)
   3572..3619    +  CDS            nucleoplasmin NLS: bipartite nuclear localization signal from nucleoplasmin
   3771..3911    +  repeat_region  AAV2 ITR: inverted terminal repeat of adeno-associated virus serotype 2 inverted
   3916..3967    -  misc_feature   bom (fragment): basis of mobility region from pBR322
   3986..4441    +  rep_origin     f1 ori (sequence partly withheld): f1 bacteriophage origin of replication; arrow indicates direction of (+) strand synthesis
   4442..4491    -  misc_feature   bom (fragment): basis of mobility region from pBR322
   4593..4628    -  CDS            rop (fragment): Rop protein, which maintains plasmids at low copy number; rop
   4723..4827    +  promoter       AmpR promoter: bla
   4828..5688    +  CDS            AmpR: β-lactamase; bla; confers resistance to ampicillin, carbenicillin, and related antibiotics
   5859..6447    +  rep_origin     ori: high-copy-number ColE1/pMB1/pBR322/pUC origin of replication
>Addgene plasmid #246054 | H1_sgRNA(GRIN2B)_SauCas9 | addgene full sequence | sequence record 495340 | Addgene NGS Result
CCTGCAGGCAGCTGCGCGCTCGCTCGCTCACTGAGGCCGCCCGGGCGTCGGGCGACCTTTGGTCGCCCGG
CCTCAGTGAGCGAGCGAGCGCGCAGAGAGGGAGTGGCCAACTCCATCACTAGGGGTTCCTGCGGCCTCTA
GACTCCATATTTGCATGTCGCTATGTGTTCTGGGAAATCACCATAAACGTGAAATGTCTTTGGATTTGGG
AATCTTATAAGTTCTGTATGAGGACCACGGTACACCGAGAGTAGGCTGGTAGATGGAGGTTTTAGTACTC
TGGAAACAGAATCTACTAAAACAAGGCAAAATGCCGTGTTTATCTCGTCAACTTGTTGGCGAGATTTTTT
CCACCGGTGCCACCATGGCCCCAAAGAAGAAGCGGAAGGTCGGTATCCACGGAGTCCCAGCAGCCAAGCG
GAACTACATCCTGGGCCTGGACATCGGCATCACCAGCGTGGGCTACGGCATCATCGACTACGAGACACGG
GACGTGATCGATGCCGGCGTGCGGCTGTTCAAAGAGGCCAACGTGGAAAACAACGAGGGCAGGCGGAGCA
AGAGAGGCGCCAGAAGGCTGAAGCGGCGGAGGCGGCATAGAATCCAGAGAGTGAAGAAGCTGCTGTTCGA
CTACAACCTGCTGACCGACCACAGCGAGCTGAGCGGCATCAACCCCTACGAGGCCAGAGTGAAGGGCCTG
AGCCAGAAGCTGAGCGAGGAAGAGTTCTCTGCCGCCCTGCTGCACCTGGCCAAGAGAAGAGGCGTGCACA
ACGTGAACGAGGTGGAAGAGGACACCGGCAACGAGCTGTCCACCAAAGAGCAGATCAGCCGGAACAGCAA
GGCCCTGGAAGAGAAATACGTGGCCGAACTGCAGCTGGAACGGCTGAAGAAAGACGGCGAAGTGCGGGGC
AGCATCAACAGATTCAAGACCAGCGACTACGTGAAAGAAGCCAAACAGCTGCTGAAGGTGCAGAAGGCCT
ACCACCAGCTGGACCAGAGCTTCATCGACACCTACATCGACCTGCTGGAAACCCGGCGGACCTACTATGA
GGGACCTGGCGAGGGCAGCCCCTTCGGCTGGAAGGACATCAAAGAATGGTACGAGATGCTGATGGGCCAC
TGCACCTACTTCCCCGAGGAACTGCGGAGCGTGAAGTACGCCTACAACGCCGACCTGTACAACGCCCTGA
ACGACCTGAACAATCTCGTGATCACCAGGGACGAGAACGAGAAGCTGGAATATTACGAGAAGTTCCAGAT
CATCGAGAACGTGTTCAAGCAGAAGAAGAAGCCCACCCTGAAGCAGATCGCCAAAGAAATCCTCGTGAAC
GAAGAGGATATTAAGGGCTACAGAGTGACCAGCACCGGCAAGCCCGAGTTCACCAACCTGAAGGTGTACC
ACGACATCAAGGACATTACCGCCCGGAAAGAGATTATTGAGAACGCCGAGCTGCTGGATCAGATTGCCAA
GATCCTGACCATCTACCAGAGCAGCGAGGACATCCAGGAAGAACTGACCAATCTGAACTCCGAGCTGACC
CAGGAAGAGATCGAGCAGATCTCTAATCTGAAGGGCTATACCGGCACCCACAACCTGAGCCTGAAGGCCA
TCAACCTGATCCTGGACGAGCTGTGGCACACCAACGACAACCAGATCGCTATCTTCAACCGGCTGAAGCT
GGTGCCCAAGAAGGTGGACCTGTCCCAGCAGAAAGAGATCCCCACCACCCTGGTGGACGACTTCATCCTG
AGCCCCGTCGTGAAGAGAAGCTTCATCCAGAGCATCAAAGTGATCAACGCCATCATCAAGAAGTACGGCC
TGCCCAACGACATCATTATCGAGCTGGCCCGCGAGAAGAACTCCAAGGACGCCCAGAAAATGATCAACGA
GATGCAGAAGCGGAACCGGCAGACCAACGAGCGGATCGAGGAAATCATCCGGACCACCGGCAAAGAGAAC
GCCAAGTACCTGATCGAGAAGATCAAGCTGCACGACATGCAGGAAGGCAAGTGCCTGTACAGCCTGGAAG
CCATCCCTCTGGAAGATCTGCTGAACAACCCCTTCAACTATGAGGTGGACCACATCATCCCCAGAAGCGT
GTCCTTCGACAACAGCTTCAACAACAAGGTGCTCGTGAAGCAGGAAGAAAACAGCAAGAAGGGCAACCGG
ACCCCATTCCAGTACCTGAGCAGCAGCGACAGCAAGATCAGCTACGAAACCTTCAAGAAGCACATCCTGA
ATCTGGCCAAGGGCAAGGGCAGAATCAGCAAGACCAAGAAAGAGTATCTGCTGGAAGAACGGGACATCAA
CAGGTTCTCCGTGCAGAAAGACTTCATCAACCGGAACCTGGTGGATACCAGATACGCCACCAGAGGCCTG
ATGAACCTGCTGCGGAGCTACTTCAGAGTGAACAACCTGGACGTGAAAGTGAAGTCCATCAATGGCGGCT
TCACCAGCTTTCTGCGGCGGAAGTGGAAGTTTAAGAAAGAGCGGAACAAGGGGTACAAGCACCACGCCGA
GGACGCCCTGATCATTGCCAACGCCGATTTCATCTTCAAAGAGTGGAAGAAACTGGACAAGGCCAAAAAA
GTGATGGAAAACCAGATGTTCGAGGAAAAGCAGGCCGAGAGCATGCCCGAGATCGAAACCGAGCAGGAGT
ACAAAGAGATCTTCATCACCCCCCACCAGATCAAGCACATTAAGGACTTCAAGGACTACAAGTACAGCCA
CCGGGTGGACAAGAAGCCTAATAGAGAGCTGATTAACGACACCCTGTACTCCACCCGGAAGGACGACAAG
GGCAACACCCTGATCGTGAACAATCTGAACGGCCTGTACGACAAGGACAATGACAAGCTGAAAAAGCTGA
TCAACAAGAGCCCCGAAAAGCTGCTGATGTACCACCACGACCCCCAGACCTACCAGAAACTGAAGCTGAT
TATGGAACAGTACGGCGACGAGAAGAATCCCCTGTACAAGTACTACGAGGAAACCGGGAACTACCTGACC
AAGTACTCCAAAAAGGACAACGGCCCCGTGATCAAGAAGATTAAGTATTACGGCAACAAACTGAACGCCC
ATCTGGACATCACCGACGACTACCCCAACAGCAGAAACAAGGTCGTGAAGCTGTCCCTGAAGCCCTACAG
ATTCGACGTGTACCTGGACAATGGCGTGTACAAGTTCGTGACCGTGAAGAATCTGGATGTGATCAAAAAA
GAAAACTACTACGAAGTGAATAGCAAGTGCTATGAGGAAGCTAAGAAGCTGAAGAAGATCAGCAACCAGG
CCGAGTTTATCGCCTCCTTCTACAACAACGATCTGATCAAGATCAACGGCGAGCTGTATAGAGTGATCGG
CGTGAACAACGACCTGCTGAACCGGATCGAAGTGAACATGATCGACATCACCTACCGCGAGTACCTGGAA
AACATGAACGACAAGAGGCCCCCCAGGATCATTAAGACAATCGCCTCCAAGACCCAGAGCATTAAGAAGT
ACAGCACAGACATTCTGGGCAACCTGTATGAAGTGAAATCTAAGAAGCACCCTCAGATCATCAAAAAGGG
CAAAAGGCCGGCGGCCACGAAAAAGGCCGGCCAGGCAAAAAAGAAAAAGGGATCCGCTACAAACTTTAGC
CTTCTCAAACAAGCAGGAGATGTCGAAGAGAATCCTGGCCCGGTCTTCTTTTGAAGACTGAGAATTCTAG
CAATAAAGGATCGTTTATTTTCATTGGAAGCGTGTGTTGGTTTTTTGATCAGGCGCGGGCAGGAACCCCT
AGTGATGGAGTTGGCCACTCCCTCTCTGCGCGCTCGCTCGCTCACTGAGGCCGGGCGACCAAAGGTCGCC
CGACGCCCGGGCTTTGCCCGGGCGGCCTCAGTGAGCGAGCGAGCGCGCAGCTGCCTGCAGGGGCGCCTGA
TGCGGTATTTTCTCCTTACGCATCTGTGCGGTATTTCACACCGCATA
[95 nt withheld, positions 3968-4062]
T
[46 nt withheld, positions 4064-4109]
C
[141 nt withheld, positions 4111-4251]
CCTTTGACGTTGGAGTCCACGTTCTTT
[37 nt withheld, positions 4279-4315]
ACTCTATCTCGGGCTATTCTTTTGATTTATAAGGGATTTTGCCGATTTCGGTCTATTGGTTAAAAAATGA
GCTGATTTAACAAAAATTTAACGCGAATTTTAACAAAATATTAACGTTTACAATTTTATGGTGCACTCTC
AGTACAATCTGCTCTGATGCCGCATAGTTAAGCCAGCCCCGACACCCGCCAACACCCGCTGACGCGCCCT
GACGGGCTTGTCTGCTCCCGGCATCCGCTTACAGACAAGCTGTGACCGTCTCCGGGAGCTGCATGTGTCA
GAGGTTTTCACCGTCATCACCGAAACGCGCGAGACGAAAGGGCCTCGTGATACGCCTATTTTTATAGGTT
AATGTCATGATAATAATGGTTTCTTAGACGTCAGGTGGCACTTTTCGGGGAAATGTGCGCGGAACCCCTA
TTTGTTTATTTTTCTAAATACATTCAAATATGTATCCGCTCATGAGACAATAACCCTGATAAATGCTTCA
ATAATATTGAAAAAGGAAGAGTATGAGTATTCAACATTTCCGTGTCGCCCTTATTCCCTTTTTTGCGGCA
TTTTGCCTTCCTGTTTTTGCTCACCCAGAAACGCTGGTGAAAGTAAAAGATGCTGAAGATCAGTTGGGTG
CACGAGTGGGTTACATCGAACTGGATCTCAACAGCGGTAAGATCCTTGAGAGTTTTCGCCCCGAAGAACG
TTTTCCAATGATGAGCACTTTTAAAGTTCTGCTATGTGGCGCGGTATTATCCCGTATTGACGCCGGGCAA
GAGCAACTCGGTCGCCGCATACACTATTCTCAGAATGACTTGGTTGAGTACTCACCAGTCACAGAAAAGC
ATCTTACGGATGGCATGACAGTAAGAGAATTATGCAGTGCTGCCATAACCATGAGTGATAACACTGCGGC
CAACTTACTTCTGACAACGATCGGAGGACCGAAGGAGCTAACCGCTTTTTTGCACAACATGGGGGATCAT
GTAACTCGCCTTGATCGTTGGGAACCGGAGCTGAATGAAGCCATACCAAACGACGAGCGTGACACCACGA
TGCCTGTAGCAATGGCAACAACGTTGCGCAAACTATTAACTGGCGAACTACTTACTCTAGCTTCCCGGCA
ACAATTAATAGACTGGATGGAGGCGGATAAAGTTGCAGGACCACTTCTGCGCTCGGCCCTTCCGGCTGGC
TGGTTTATTGCTGATAAATCTGGAGCCGGTGAGCGTGGAAGCCGCGGTATCATTGCAGCACTGGGGCCAG
ATGGTAAGCCCTCCCGTATCGTAGTTATCTACACGACGGGGAGTCAGGCAACTATGGATGAACGAAATAG
ACAGATCGCTGAGATAGGTGCCTCACTGATTAAGCATTGGTAACTGTCAGACCAAGTTTACTCATATATA
CTTTAGATTGATTTAAAACTTCATTTTTAATTTAAAAGGATCTAGGTGAAGATCCTTTTTGATAATCTCA
TGACCAAAATCCCTTAACGTGAGTTTTCGTTCCACTGAGCGTCAGACCCCGTAGAAAAGATCAAAGGATC
TTCTTGAGATCCTTTTTTTCTGCGCGTAATCTGCTGCTTGCAAACAAAAAAACCACCGCTACCAGCGGTG
GTTTGTTTGCCGGATCAAGAGCTACCAACTCTTTTTCCGAAGGTAACTGGCTTCAGCAGAGCGCAGATAC
CAAATACTGTTCTTCTAGTGTAGCCGTAGTTAGGCCACCACTTCAAGAACTCTGTAGCACCGCCTACATA
CCTCGCTCTGCTAATCCTGTTACCAGTGGCTGCTGCCAGTGGCGATAAGTCGTGTCTTACCGGGTTGGAC
TCAAGACGATAGTTACCGGATAAGGCGCAGCGGTCGGGCTGAACGGGGGGTTCGTGCACACAGCCCAGCT
TGGAGCGAACGACCTACACCGAACTGAGATACCTACAGCGTGAGCTATGAGAAAGCGCCACGCTTCCCGA
AGGGAGAAAGGCGGACAGGTATCCGGTAAGCGGCAGGGTCGGAACAGGAGAGCGCACGAGGGAGCTTCCA
GGGGGAAACGCCTGGTATCTTTATAGTCCTGTCGGGTTTCGCCACCTCTGACTTGAGCGTCGATTTTTGT
GATGCTCGTCAGGGGGGCGGAGCCTATGGAAAAACGCCAGCAACGCGGCCTTTTTACGGTTCCTGGCCTT
TTGCTGGCCTTTTGCTCACATGT
